>Addgene plasmid #132276 | pDONR221_SLC4A2 | addgene full sequence | sequence record 263276 | Addgene NGS Result
CTTTCCTGCGTTATCCCCTGATTCTGTGGATAACCGTATTACCGCCTTTGAGTGAGCTGATACCGCTCGC
CGCAGCCGAACGACCGAGCGCAGCGAGTCAGTGAGCGAGGAAGCGGAAGAGCGCCCAATACGCAAACCGC
CTCTCCCCGCGCGTTGGCCGATTCATTAATGCAGCTGGCACGACAGGTTTCCCGACTGGAAAGCGGGCAG
TGAGCGCAACGCAATTAATACGCGTACCGCTAGCCAGGAAGAGTTTGTAGAAACGCAAAAAGGCCATCCG
TCAGGATGGCCTTCTGCTTAGTTTGATGCCTGGCAGTTTATGGCGGGCGTCCTGCCCGCCACCCTCCGGG
CCGTTGCTTCACAACGTTCAAATCCGCTCCCGGCGGATTTGTCCTACTCAGGAGAGCGTTCACCGACAAA
CAACAGATAAAACGAAAGGCCCAGTCTTCCGACTGAGCCTTTCGTTTTATTTGATGCCTGGCAGTTCCCT
ACTCTCGCGTTAACGCTAGCATGGATGTTTTCCCAGTCACGACGTTGTAAAACGACGGCCAGTCTTAAGC
TCGGGCCCCAAATAATGATTTTATTTTGACTGATAGTGACCTGTTCGTTGCAACACATTGATGAGCAATG
CTTTTTTATAATGCCAACTTTGTACAAAAAAGCAGGCTCCACCATGAGCTCCGCCCCACGGAGACCCGCA
AAGGGAGCAGATTCTTTCTGCACACCAGAGCCAGAGAGCCTGGGACCTGGAACCCCAGGATTTCCAGAAC
AGGAGGAGGACGAGCTGCACCGCACCCTGGGAGTGGAGCGGTTCGAGGAGATCCTGCAGGAGGCAGGAAG
CAGAGGAGGAGAGGAGCCAGGCAGGTCTTACGGAGAGGAGGATTTTGAGTATCACAGACAGTCTAGCCAC
CACATCCACCACCCACTGAGCACACACCTGCCACCTGACGCAAGGCGCCGGAAGACCCCTCAGGGCCCAG
GAAGGAAGCCAAGAAGGCGCCCCGGAGCATCTCCTACCGGAGAGACCCCAACAATCGAGGAGGGAGAGGA
GGACGAGGATGAGGCAAGCGAGGCAGAGGGAGCAAGAGCCCTGACCCAGCCTTCCCCAGTGTCTACACCT
TCCTCTGTGCAGTTCTTTCTGCAGGAGGACGATAGCGCCGACAGAAAGGCCGAGAGGACATCCCCAAGCT
CCCCAGCACCTCTGCCACACCAGGAGGCCACACCTAGGGCCAGCAAGGGCGCCCAGGCCGGCACCCAGGT
GGAGGAGGCCGAGGCCGAGGCAGTGGCAGTGGCAAGCGGAACCGCAGGCGGCGACGATGGCGGCGCCTCC
GGCAGACCCCTGCCTAAGGCACAGCCTGGACACAGGTCTTACAACCTGCAGGAGCGGAGAAGGATCGGAA
GCATGACAGGAGCAGAGCAGGCCCTGCTGCCAAGAGTGCCTACCGATGAGATCGAGGCACAGACCCTGGC
AACAGCAGACCTGGATCTGATGAAGTCCCACAGATTCGAGGACGTGCCAGGCGTGCGCCGGCACCTGGTG
AGGAAGAATGCCAAGGGCAGCACACAGTCCGGCAGAGAGGGCAGGGAGCCAGGACCAACCCCTAGGGCAA
GGCCAAGGGCACCCCACAAGCCTCACGAGGTGTTCGTGGAGCTGAACGAGCTGCTGCTGGATAAGAATCA
GGAGCCTCAGTGGAGGGAGACAGCAAGGTGGATCAAGTTCGAGGAGGACGTGGAGGAGGAGACCGAGCGG
TGGGGCAAGCCACACGTGGCCTCTCTGAGCTTTCGGAGCCTGCTGGAGCTGAGAAGGACACTGGCACACG
GAGCCGTGCTGCTGGACCTGGATCAGCAGACCCTGCCAGGAGTGGCACACCAGGTGGTGGAGCAGATGGT
CATCTCCGATCAGATCAAGGCAGAGGACAGGGCAAACGTGCTGCGGGCCCTGCTGCTGAAGCACTCTCAC
CCCAGCGACGAGAAGGATTTCTCTTTTCCTCGGAATATCTCCGCCGGATCTCTGGGAAGCCTGCTGGGAC
ACCACCACGGACAGGGAGCCGAGAGCGATCCACACGTGACAGAGCCACTGATGGGAGGAGTGCCTGAGAC
CCGCCTGGAGGTGGAGAGAGAGAGGGAGCTGCCACCACCTGCACCACCAGCAGGCATCACCCGGTCCAAG
TCTAAGCACGAGCTGAAGCTGCTGGAGAAGATCCCCGAGAACGCAGAGGCAACAGTGGTGCTGGTGGGAT
GCGTGGAGTTCCTGAGCAGGCCTACCATGGCCTTTGTGCGCCTGAGGGAGGCAGTGGAGCTGGATGCCGT
GCTGGAGGTGCCAGTGCCCGTGAGATTCCTGTTTCTGCTGCTGGGCCCCTCTAGCGCCAACATGGATTAC
CACGAGATCGGCAGGAGCATCTCCACACTGATGTCCGACAAGCAGTTCCACGAGGCCGCCTATCTGGCAG
ATGAGAGGGAGGACCTGCTGACCGCCATCAATGCCTTTCTGGACTGTTCCGTGGTGCTGCCTCCATCTGA
GGTGCAGGGAGAGGAGCTGCTGCGCAGCGTGGCACACTTCCAGCGGCAGATGCTGAAGAAGAGAGAGGAG
CAGGGCAGGCTGCTGCCTACAGGAGCAGGACTGGAGCCAAAGTCCGCCCAGGATAAGGCCCTGCTGCAGA
TGGTGGAGGCAGCAGGAGCAGCAGAGGACGATCCACTGAGGAGGACCGGCAGACCTTTCGGCGGCCTGAT
CAGGGACGTGAGAAGGCGCTACCCTCACTATCTGAGCGACTTTAGAGATGCACTGGACCCTCAGTGCCTG
GCAGCCGTGATCTTCATCTACTTTGCCGCCCTGTCCCCAGCCATCACATTCGGCGGACTGCTGGGAGAGA
AGACCCAGGACCTGATCGGCGTGAGCGAGCTGATCATGTCCACCGCCCTGCAGGGCGTGGTGTTTTGCCT
GCTGGGAGCACAGCCACTGCTGGTCATCGGCTTTAGCGGACCACTGCTGGTGTTCGAGGAGGCCTTCTTT
TCCTTTTGTTCCTCTAATCACCTGGAGTATCTGGTGGGCAGGGTGTGGATCGGCTTCTGGCTGGTGTTTC
TGGCCCTGCTGATGGTGGCCCTGGAGGGAAGCTTCCTGGTGAGATTCGTGAGCAGGTTCACACAGGAGAT
CTTCGCCTTTCTGATCAGCCTGATCTTTATCTACGAGACCTTCTATAAGCTGGTGAAGATCTTCCAGGAG
CACCCTCTGCACGGCTGTTCTGCCAGCAACAGCTCCGAGGTGGATGGAGGAGAGAATATGACCTGGGCAG
GAGCAAGGCCAACACTGGGACCAGGAAACCGGTCTCTGGCAGGACAGAGCGGACAGGGCAAGCCTAGAGG
ACAGCCAAATACAGCCCTGCTGTCCCTGGTGCTGATGGCAGGCACCTTCTTTATCGCCTTCTTTCTGAGG
AAGTTCAAGAACTCTCGCTTCTTTCCAGGCCGGATCCGGAGAGTGATCGGCGACTTTGGCGTGCCCATCG
CCATCCTGATCATGGTGCTGGTGGATTACTCCATCGAGGACACCTATACACAGAAGCTGTCCGTGCCATC
TGGCTTCAGCGTGACAGCACCAGAGAAGAGGGGATGGGTCATCAACCCTCTGGGCGAGAAGTCTCCTTTT
CCAGTGTGGATGATGGTGGCCAGCCTGCTGCCAGCCATCCTGGTGTTTATCCTGATCTTCATGGAGACCC
AGATCACCACACTGATCATCTCCAAGAAGGAGCGCATGCTGCAGAAGGGCTCTGGCTTCCACCTGGATCT
GCTGCTGATCGTGGCCATGGGCGGCATCTGTGCCCTGTTTGGACTGCCATGGCTGGCAGCAGCAACCGTG
CGGTCCGTGACACACGCAAACGCACTGACAGTGATGTCTAAGGCCGTGGCCCCCGGCGATAAGCCTAAGA
TCCAGGAGGTGAAGGAGCAGCGCGTGACCGGACTGCTGGTGGCCCTGCTGGTGGGACTGTCCATCGTGAT
CGGCGACCTGCTGAGGCAGATCCCACTGGCCGTGCTGTTCGGCATCTTTCTGTACATGGGCGTGACCTCT
CTGAATGGCATCCAGTTCTATGAGCGGCTGCACCTGCTGCTGATGCCCCCTAAGCACCACCCCGACGTGA
CCTACGTGAAGAAGGTGCGCACACTGCGGATGCACCTGTTTACCGCCCTGCAGCTGCTGTGCCTGGCCCT
GCTGTGGGCCGTGATGTCCACAGCCGCCTCTCTGGCCTTCCCTTTTATCCTGATCCTGACCGTGCCACTG
CGCATGGTGGTGCTGACCAGAATCTTCACAGATAGGGAGATGAAGTGTCTGGACGCCAACGAGGCCGAGC
CCGTGTTTGATGAGCGGGAGGGCGTGGACGAGTATAATGAGATGCCCATGCCTGTGGACCCAGCTTTCTT
GTACAAAGTTGGCATTATAAGAAAGCATTGCTTATCAATTTGTTGCAACGAACAGGTCACTATCAGTCAA
AATAAAATCATTATTTGCCATCCAGCTGATATCCCCTATAGTGAGTCGTATTACATGGTCATAGCTGTTT
CCTGGCAGCTCTGGCCCGTGTCTCAAAATCTCTGATGTTACATTGCACAAGATAAAAATATATCATCATG
AACAATAAAACTGTCTGCTTACATAAACAGTAATACAAGGGGTGTTATGAGCCATATTCAACGGGAAACG
TCGAGGCCGCGATTAAATTCCAACATGGATGCTGATTTATATGGGTATAAATGGGCTCGCGATAATGTCG
GGCAATCAGGTGCGACAATCTATCGCTTGTATGGGAAGCCCGATGCGCCAGAGTTGTTTCTGAAACATGG
CAAAGGTAGCGTTGCCAATGATGTTACAGATGAGATGGTCAGACTAAACTGGCTGACGGAATTTATGCCT
CTTCCGACCATCAAGCATTTTATCCGTACTCCTGATGATGCATGGTTACTCACCACTGCGATCCCCGGAA
AAACAGCATTCCAGGTATTAGAAGAATATCCTGATTCAGGTGAAAATATTGTTGATGCGCTGGCAGTGTT
CCTGCGCCGGTTGCATTCGATTCCTGTTTGTAATTGTCCTTTTAACAGCGATCGCGTATTTCGTCTCGCT
CAGGCGCAATCACGAATGAATAACGGTTTGGTTGATGCGAGTGATTTTGATGACGAGCGTAATGGCTGGC
CTGTTGAACAAGTCTGGAAAGAAATGCATAAACTTTTGCCATTCTCACCGGATTCAGTCGTCACTCATGG
TGATTTCTCACTTGATAACCTTATTTTTGACGAGGGGAAATTAATAGGTTGTATTGATGTTGGACGAGTC
GGAATCGCAGACCGATACCAGGATCTTGCCATCCTATGGAACTGCCTCGGTGAGTTTTCTCCTTCATTAC
AGAAACGGCTTTTTCAAAAATATGGTATTGATAATCCTGATATGAATAAATTGCAGTTTCATTTGATGCT
CGATGAGTTTTTCTAATCAGAATTGGTTAATTGGTTGTAACACTGGCAGAGCATTACGCTGACTTGACGG
GACGGCGCAAGCTCATGACCAAAATCCCTTAACGTGAGTTACGCGTCGTTCCACTGAGCGTCAGACCCCG
TAGAAAAGATCAAAGGATCTTCTTGAGATCCTTTTTTTCTGCGCGTAATCTGCTGCTTGCAAACAAAAAA
ACCACCGCTACCAGCGGTGGTTTGTTTGCCGGATCAAGAGCTACCAACTCTTTTTCCGAAGGTAACTGGC
TTCAGCAGAGCGCAGATACCAAATACTGTTCTTCTAGTGTAGCCGTAGTTAGGCCACCACTTCAAGAACT
CTGTAGCACCGCCTACATACCTCGCTCTGCTAATCCTGTTACCAGTGGCTGCTGCCAGTGGCGATAAGTC
GTGTCTTACCGGGTTGGACTCAAGACGATAGTTACCGGATAAGGCGCAGCGGTCGGGCTGAACGGGGGGT
TCGTGCACACAGCCCAGCTTGGAGCGAACGACCTACACCGAACTGAGATACCTACAGCGTGAGCTATGAG
AAAGCGCCACGCTTCCCGAAGGGAGAAAGGCGGACAGGTATCCGGTAAGCGGCAGGGTCGGAACAGGAGA
GCGCACGAGGGAGCTTCCAGGGGGAAACGCCTGGTATCTTTATAGTCCTGTCGGGTTTCGCCACCTCTGA
CTTGAGCGTCGATTTTTGTGATGCTCGTCAGGGGGGCGGAGCCTATGGAAAAACGCCAGCAACGCGGCCT
TTTTACGGTTCCTGGCCTTTTGCTGGCCTTTTGCTCACATGTT
Features (pLannotate 1.2.2; 10 found; start..end, strand, type, name):
    121..213     +  CDS            lacI (fragment): lac repressor; lacI; The lac repressor binds to the lac operator to inhibit transcription in E. coli. This inhibition can be relieved by adding lactose or isopropyl-β-D-thiogalactopyranoside (IPTG).
    268..295     -  terminator     rrnB T2 terminator: transcription terminator T2 from the E. coli rrnB gene
    427..470     +  terminator     rrnB T1 terminator: Escherichia coli rrnB; transcription terminator T1 from the E. coli rrnB gene
    517..553     -  CDS            lacZα (fragment): LacZα fragment of β-galactosidase; lacZ fragment
    569..668     +  protein_bind   attL1: mutant version of attL; recombination site for the Gateway® LR reaction LR Clonase™
    674..4396    +  CDS            SLC4A2: B3A2_HUMAN - Also known as AE2, EPB3L1, HKB3, MPB3L. Experimental evidence at protein level: Swiss-Prot protein existence level 1. Plasma membrane anion exchange protein of wide distribution. From Homo sapiens (Human).
   4398..4497    -  protein_bind   attL2: mutant version of attL; recombination site for the Gateway® LR reaction LR Clonase™
   4515..4533    -  promoter       T7 promoter: promoter for bacteriophage T7 RNA polymerase
   4667..5476    +  CDS            KanR: aminoglycoside phosphotransferase; aph(3')-Ia; confers resistance to kanamycin in bacteria or G418 (Geneticin®) in eukaryotes
   5623..6211    +  rep_origin     ori: high-copy-number ColE1/pMB1/pBR322/pUC origin of replication
