[The description below was written by a language model from this plasmid's Addgene catalogue record and pLannotate feature annotations shown in this document.]
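Description:
pDONR221_SLC4A2 is a Gateway entry clone built on the pDONR221 backbone, carrying a codon-optimized open reading frame for human SLC4A2 (also known as AE2, a widely distributed plasma membrane anion exchanger). The plasmid is about 6.3 kb in the sequenced record. It is propagated in E. coli from a high-copy ColE1/pUC-type origin and selected with kanamycin through an aminoglycoside phosphotransferase (KanR) gene. Although the catalogue lists the vector type as mammalian expression, the annotated features show no eukaryotic promoter or polyadenylation signal. The construct therefore serves as a shuttle for the ORF rather than as an expression plasmid in its own right.

The 3,723 bp SLC4A2 coding sequence sits between attL1 and attL2, the recombination sites recognised in the Gateway LR reaction. This arrangement allows directional, in-frame transfer of the ORF into any attR-containing destination vector chosen by the user, which would supply the promoter, tags and selection markers. Upstream of attL1 lie the rrnB T1 and T2 transcription terminators, which insulate the insert from read-through transcription in bacteria. A T7 promoter lies just beyond attL2, oriented towards the insert. Short lacI and lacZα fragments are also annotated and appear to be backbone remnants with no functional role. M13 forward and reverse primer sites are used to sequence across the insert. The record does not state whether the ORF retains a stop codon, and no tags are annotated. The plasmid belongs to a large consortium collection of solute carrier clones intended for subcloning into custom expression vectors for transporter research and drug discovery.
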