Addgene plasmid #132276: pDONR221_SLC4A2
Purpose: Gateway entry clone with codon-optimized ORF sequence for subcloning into custom expression vectors
Depositing lab: RESOLUTE Consortium & Giulio Superti-Furga. Depositing organization: CeMM Research Center for Molecular Medicine. Publication: The RESOLUTE consortium: unlocking SLC transporters for drug discovery. Superti-Furga G, Lackner D, Wiedmer T, Ingles-Prieto A, Barbosa B, Girardi E, Goldmann U, Gurtl B, Klavins K, Klimek C, Lindinger S, Lineiro-Retes E, Muller AC, Onstein S, Redinger G, Reil D, Sedlyarov V, Wolf G, Crawford M, Everley R, ... Steppan CM. Nat Rev Drug Discov. 2020 Jul;19(7):429-430. doi: 10.1038/d41573-020-00056-6. PubMed 32265506.
Backbone
  Vector backbone: pDONR221
  Backbone manufacturer: Thermo Fisher Scientific
  Backbone size w/o insert (bp): 2550
  Vector type: Mammalian Expression
Growth in bacteria
  Bacterial resistance: Kanamycin, 50 μg/mL
  Growth temperature: 37°C
  Growth strain: Stbl3
  Copy number: High Copy
Gene/Insert
  Gene/Insert name: SLC4A2 (alt name: HKB3, BND3L, NBND3, EPB3L1, AE2)
  Species: H. sapiens (human)
  Insert size (bp): 3723
  Entrez Gene: SLC4A2 (a.k.a. AE2, BND3L, EPB3L1, HKB3, NBND3)
  Cloning method: Gateway Cloning
  Sequencing primers: 5′ M13-fwd; 3′ M13-rev
Terms and licenses: Academic/Nonprofit Terms; Industry Terms
Depositor comments: For more information on the full Resolute plasmid collection, please see www.addgene.org/depositor-collections/re-solute/. Please provide your feedback on this plasmid to the RESOLUTE consortium by filling out their RESOLUTE repository feedback form: https://forms.office.com/Pages/ResponsePage.aspx?id=0e05yklzmkS7rjFGQL4N7z4feCLQvEJAmVcOCM_u885UN1JJRko0Ukg4TVQwNTZLOUxPQVJWT1NHUCQlQCN0PWcu
How to cite: pDONR221_SLC4A2 was a gift from RESOLUTE Consortium & Giulio Superti-Furga (Addgene plasmid # 132276 ; http://n2t.net/addgene:132276 ; RRID:Addgene_132276)
