>Addgene plasmid #132276 | pDONR221_SLC4A2 | depositor partial sequence | sequence record 253952 | Codon-optimized ORF of SLC4A2
ATGAGCTCCGCCCCACGGAGACCCGCAAAGGGAGCAGATTCTTTCTGCACACCAGAGCCAGAGAGCCTGG
GACCTGGAACCCCAGGATTTCCAGAACAGGAGGAGGACGAGCTGCACCGCACCCTGGGAGTGGAGCGGTT
CGAGGAGATCCTGCAGGAGGCAGGAAGCAGAGGAGGAGAGGAGCCAGGCAGGTCTTACGGAGAGGAGGAT
TTTGAGTATCACAGACAGTCTAGCCACCACATCCACCACCCACTGAGCACACACCTGCCACCTGACGCAA
GGCGCCGGAAGACCCCTCAGGGCCCAGGAAGGAAGCCAAGAAGGCGCCCCGGAGCATCTCCTACCGGAGA
GACCCCAACAATCGAGGAGGGAGAGGAGGACGAGGATGAGGCAAGCGAGGCAGAGGGAGCAAGAGCCCTG
ACCCAGCCTTCCCCAGTGTCTACACCTTCCTCTGTGCAGTTCTTTCTGCAGGAGGACGATAGCGCCGACA
GAAAGGCCGAGAGGACATCCCCAAGCTCCCCAGCACCTCTGCCACACCAGGAGGCCACACCTAGGGCCAG
CAAGGGCGCCCAGGCCGGCACCCAGGTGGAGGAGGCCGAGGCCGAGGCAGTGGCAGTGGCAAGCGGAACC
GCAGGCGGCGACGATGGCGGCGCCTCCGGCAGACCCCTGCCTAAGGCACAGCCTGGACACAGGTCTTACA
ACCTGCAGGAGCGGAGAAGGATCGGAAGCATGACAGGAGCAGAGCAGGCCCTGCTGCCAAGAGTGCCTAC
CGATGAGATCGAGGCACAGACCCTGGCAACAGCAGACCTGGATCTGATGAAGTCCCACAGATTCGAGGAC
GTGCCAGGCGTGCGCCGGCACCTGGTGAGGAAGAATGCCAAGGGCAGCACACAGTCCGGCAGAGAGGGCA
GGGAGCCAGGACCAACCCCTAGGGCAAGGCCAAGGGCACCCCACAAGCCTCACGAGGTGTTCGTGGAGCT
GAACGAGCTGCTGCTGGATAAGAATCAGGAGCCTCAGTGGAGGGAGACAGCAAGGTGGATCAAGTTCGAG
GAGGACGTGGAGGAGGAGACCGAGCGGTGGGGCAAGCCACACGTGGCCTCTCTGAGCTTTCGGAGCCTGC
TGGAGCTGAGAAGGACACTGGCACACGGAGCCGTGCTGCTGGACCTGGATCAGCAGACCCTGCCAGGAGT
GGCACACCAGGTGGTGGAGCAGATGGTCATCTCCGATCAGATCAAGGCAGAGGACAGGGCAAACGTGCTG
CGGGCCCTGCTGCTGAAGCACTCTCACCCCAGCGACGAGAAGGATTTCTCTTTTCCTCGGAATATCTCCG
CCGGATCTCTGGGAAGCCTGCTGGGACACCACCACGGACAGGGAGCCGAGAGCGATCCACACGTGACAGA
GCCACTGATGGGAGGAGTGCCTGAGACCCGCCTGGAGGTGGAGAGAGAGAGGGAGCTGCCACCACCTGCA
CCACCAGCAGGCATCACCCGGTCCAAGTCTAAGCACGAGCTGAAGCTGCTGGAGAAGATCCCCGAGAACG
CAGAGGCAACAGTGGTGCTGGTGGGATGCGTGGAGTTCCTGAGCAGGCCTACCATGGCCTTTGTGCGCCT
GAGGGAGGCAGTGGAGCTGGATGCCGTGCTGGAGGTGCCAGTGCCCGTGAGATTCCTGTTTCTGCTGCTG
GGCCCCTCTAGCGCCAACATGGATTACCACGAGATCGGCAGGAGCATCTCCACACTGATGTCCGACAAGC
AGTTCCACGAGGCCGCCTATCTGGCAGATGAGAGGGAGGACCTGCTGACCGCCATCAATGCCTTTCTGGA
CTGTTCCGTGGTGCTGCCTCCATCTGAGGTGCAGGGAGAGGAGCTGCTGCGCAGCGTGGCACACTTCCAG
CGGCAGATGCTGAAGAAGAGAGAGGAGCAGGGCAGGCTGCTGCCTACAGGAGCAGGACTGGAGCCAAAGT
CCGCCCAGGATAAGGCCCTGCTGCAGATGGTGGAGGCAGCAGGAGCAGCAGAGGACGATCCACTGAGGAG
GACCGGCAGACCTTTCGGCGGCCTGATCAGGGACGTGAGAAGGCGCTACCCTCACTATCTGAGCGACTTT
AGAGATGCACTGGACCCTCAGTGCCTGGCAGCCGTGATCTTCATCTACTTTGCCGCCCTGTCCCCAGCCA
TCACATTCGGCGGACTGCTGGGAGAGAAGACCCAGGACCTGATCGGCGTGAGCGAGCTGATCATGTCCAC
CGCCCTGCAGGGCGTGGTGTTTTGCCTGCTGGGAGCACAGCCACTGCTGGTCATCGGCTTTAGCGGACCA
CTGCTGGTGTTCGAGGAGGCCTTCTTTTCCTTTTGTTCCTCTAATCACCTGGAGTATCTGGTGGGCAGGG
TGTGGATCGGCTTCTGGCTGGTGTTTCTGGCCCTGCTGATGGTGGCCCTGGAGGGAAGCTTCCTGGTGAG
ATTCGTGAGCAGGTTCACACAGGAGATCTTCGCCTTTCTGATCAGCCTGATCTTTATCTACGAGACCTTC
TATAAGCTGGTGAAGATCTTCCAGGAGCACCCTCTGCACGGCTGTTCTGCCAGCAACAGCTCCGAGGTGG
ATGGAGGAGAGAATATGACCTGGGCAGGAGCAAGGCCAACACTGGGACCAGGAAACCGGTCTCTGGCAGG
ACAGAGCGGACAGGGCAAGCCTAGAGGACAGCCAAATACAGCCCTGCTGTCCCTGGTGCTGATGGCAGGC
ACCTTCTTTATCGCCTTCTTTCTGAGGAAGTTCAAGAACTCTCGCTTCTTTCCAGGCCGGATCCGGAGAG
TGATCGGCGACTTTGGCGTGCCCATCGCCATCCTGATCATGGTGCTGGTGGATTACTCCATCGAGGACAC
CTATACACAGAAGCTGTCCGTGCCATCTGGCTTCAGCGTGACAGCACCAGAGAAGAGGGGATGGGTCATC
AACCCTCTGGGCGAGAAGTCTCCTTTTCCAGTGTGGATGATGGTGGCCAGCCTGCTGCCAGCCATCCTGG
TGTTTATCCTGATCTTCATGGAGACCCAGATCACCACACTGATCATCTCCAAGAAGGAGCGCATGCTGCA
GAAGGGCTCTGGCTTCCACCTGGATCTGCTGCTGATCGTGGCCATGGGCGGCATCTGTGCCCTGTTTGGA
CTGCCATGGCTGGCAGCAGCAACCGTGCGGTCCGTGACACACGCAAACGCACTGACAGTGATGTCTAAGG
CCGTGGCCCCCGGCGATAAGCCTAAGATCCAGGAGGTGAAGGAGCAGCGCGTGACCGGACTGCTGGTGGC
CCTGCTGGTGGGACTGTCCATCGTGATCGGCGACCTGCTGAGGCAGATCCCACTGGCCGTGCTGTTCGGC
ATCTTTCTGTACATGGGCGTGACCTCTCTGAATGGCATCCAGTTCTATGAGCGGCTGCACCTGCTGCTGA
TGCCCCCTAAGCACCACCCCGACGTGACCTACGTGAAGAAGGTGCGCACACTGCGGATGCACCTGTTTAC
CGCCCTGCAGCTGCTGTGCCTGGCCCTGCTGTGGGCCGTGATGTCCACAGCCGCCTCTCTGGCCTTCCCT
TTTATCCTGATCCTGACCGTGCCACTGCGCATGGTGGTGCTGACCAGAATCTTCACAGATAGGGAGATGA
AGTGTCTGGACGCCAACGAGGCCGAGCCCGTGTTTGATGAGCGGGAGGGCGTGGACGAGTATAATGAGAT
GCCCATGCCTGTG
